Addgene plasmid #167925: pSB700 lenti gRNA KanR neo_TtoC and hairpin extension
Purpose: (Empty Backbone) Lentiviral vector for expressing U6 FE-sgRNA cloning plasmid
Depositing lab: Alejandro Chavez & Nan Cher Yeo. Depositing organization: Columbia University. Publication: Generation and application of a versatile CRISPR toolkit for mammalian cell engineering. Nghi Dang , Alissa Lance-Byrne, Angela Tung, Xiaoge Guo, Ryan J Cecchi, Joanna Buchthal, Alejandro Chavez, Nan Cher Yeo. Synthetic Biology, Volume 6, Issue 1, 2021 10.1093/synbio/ysab033.
Backbone
  Vector backbone: pLVX
  Vector type: Lentiviral, CRISPR
  Selectable markers: Neomycin (select with G418)
Growth in bacteria
  Bacterial resistance: Ampicillin, 100 μg/mL
  Growth temperature: 30°C
  Growth strain: NEB Stable
  Copy number: Low Copy
Gene/Insert
  Gene/Insert name: None
Terms and licenses: Academic/Nonprofit Terms; Industry Terms: Not Available to Industry
How to cite: pSB700 lenti gRNA KanR neo_TtoC and hairpin extension was a gift from Alejandro Chavez & Nan Cher Yeo (Addgene plasmid # 167925 ; http://n2t.net/addgene:167925 ; RRID:Addgene_167925)
