[The description below was written by a language model from this plasmid's Addgene catalogue record and pLannotate feature annotations shown in this document.]
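Description:
pSB700 lenti gRNA KanR neo_TtoC and hairpin extension is an empty lentiviral cloning backbone, built on pLVX, for expressing a user-supplied Cas9 guide RNA from a U6 promoter in mammalian cells. In E. coli it is maintained through a ColE1/pUC-type origin and selected with ampicillin via the AmpR β-lactamase gene. The catalogue lists it as low copy and grown in a recombination-limiting strain, which is common for plasmids carrying repeated LTRs. Remnants of a lac promoter/operator region sit in the bacterial backbone and have no stated role.

The transfer cassette is flanked by HIV-1 LTR sequences (both are annotated as truncated 5' LTRs, with adjacent nef fragments). It contains the Ψ packaging signal with a partial gag sequence, the RRE for Rev-dependent export of the genomic RNA, and the cPPT/CTS. Downstream, the human U6 Pol III promoter precedes a Streptococcus pyogenes sgRNA scaffold, annotated only as a tracrRNA fragment. That partial match is consistent with the modified "FE" scaffold implied by the name: a T-to-C change, which in such designs interrupts a run of Ts that can act as a Pol III terminator, plus an extended hairpin. No spacer is present, since the record lists no insert, and the exact cloning site is not described.

A separate Pol II unit made of the CMV enhancer, chicken β-actin promoter and chimeric intron (a CAG-type promoter) drives NeoR/KanR, followed by WPRE to boost expression. This allows G418 selection of transduced cells. The vector belongs to a CRISPR toolkit for mammalian cell engineering. Cas9 is not encoded and must be supplied separately. The sequence is labelled as a partial NGS result.
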