Features (pLannotate 1.2.2; 25 found; start..end, strand, type, name):
    122..1138    +  intron         chimeric intron: chimera between introns from chicken β-actin and rabbit β-globin
   1172..1966    +  CDS            NeoR/KanR: aminoglycoside phosphotransferase from Tn5; aph(3')-II (or nptII); confers resistance to neomycin, kanamycin, and G418 (Geneticin®)
   1990..2578    +  misc_feature   WPRE: woodchuck hepatitis virus posttranscriptional regulatory element
   2595..3113    +  CDS            nef (fragment): NEF_HV1BR - Experimental evidence at protein level: Swiss-Prot protein existence level 1. Extracellular Nef protein targets CD4(+) T-lymphocytes for apoptosis by interacting with CXCR4 surface receptors (PubMed:14990729). From Human immunodeficiency virus type 1 group M subtype B (isolate BRU/LAI) (HIV-1).
   3161..3418    +  LTR            5' LTR (truncated): truncated 5' long terminal repeat (LTR) from HIV-1
   3571..3587    -  protein_bind   lac operator: The lac repressor binds to the lac operator to inhibit transcription in E. coli. This inhibition can be relieved by adding lactose or isopropyl-β-D-thiogalactopyranoside (IPTG). lac repressor encoded by lacI
   3595..3625    -  promoter       lac promoter: promoter for the E. coli lac operon
   3640..3661    -  protein_bind   CAP binding site: CAP binding activates transcription in the presence of cAMP. E. coli catabolite activator protein
   3674..3766    -  CDS            lacI (fragment): lac repressor; lacI; The lac repressor binds to the lac operator to inhibit transcription in E. coli. This inhibition can be relieved by adding lactose or isopropyl-β-D-thiogalactopyranoside (IPTG).
   3949..4537    -  rep_origin     ori: high-copy-number ColE1/pMB1/pBR322/pUC origin of replication
   4708..5568    -  CDS            AmpR: β-lactamase; bla; confers resistance to ampicillin, carbenicillin, and related antibiotics
   5569..5673    -  promoter       AmpR promoter: bla
   5721..5855    +  polyA_signal   SV40 poly(A) signal: SV40 polyadenylation signal
   6022..6351    +  CDS            nef (fragment): NEF_HV1BR - Experimental evidence at protein level: Swiss-Prot protein existence level 1. Extracellular Nef protein targets CD4(+) T-lymphocytes for apoptosis by interacting with CXCR4 surface receptors (PubMed:14990729). From Human immunodeficiency virus type 1 group M subtype B (isolate BRU/LAI) (HIV-1).
   6399..6656    +  LTR            5' LTR (truncated): truncated 5' long terminal repeat (LTR) from HIV-1
   6703..6828    +  misc_feature   HIV-1 Ψ: packaging signal of human immunodeficiency virus type 1
   6812..7150    +  CDS            HIV-1 gag (fragment): gag protein from human immunodeficiency virus 1; gag
   7325..7558    +  misc_feature   RRE: The Rev response element (RRE) of HIV-1 allows for Rev-dependent mRNA export from the nucleus to the cytoplasm.
   7935..8035    +  CDS            Rev (fragment): human immunodeficiency virus 1 (HIV-1) Rev protein; rev; enhances nuclear export of unspliced and incompletely spliced viral mRNAs
   8050..8165    +  misc_feature   cPPT/CTS: central polypurine tract and central termination sequence of HIV-1 (lacking the first T)
   8268..8508    +  promoter       U6 promoter: RNA polymerase III promoter for human U6 snRNA
   8556..8623    +  misc_RNA       tracrRNA (fragment): trans-activating CRISPR RNA for the Streptococcus pyogenes CRISPR/Cas9 system
   8697..9000    +  enhancer       CMV enhancer: human cytomegalovirus immediate early enhancer
   9002..9118    +  promoter       chicken β-actin promoter (fragment): contains a 21-bp deletion relative to the standard chicken β-actin promoter
   9113..121     +  promoter       chicken β-actin promoter (fragment) (across the origin): No description available
>Addgene plasmid #167925 | pSB700 lenti gRNA KanR neo_TtoC and hairpin extension | addgene full sequence | sequence record 354128 | Addgene Partial NGS Result
GGGCGGGGCGAGGCGGAGAGGTGCGGCGGCAGCCAATCAGAGCGGCGCGCTCCGAAAGTTTCCTTTTATG
GCGAGGCGGCGGCGGCGGCGGCCCTATAAAAAGCGAAGCGCGCGGCGGGCGGGAGTCGCTGCGCGCTGCC
TTCGCCCCGTGCCCCGCTCCGCCGCCGCCTCGCGCCGCCCGCCCCGGCTCTGACTGACCGCGTTACTCCC
ACAGGTGAGCGGGCGGGACGGCCCTTCTCCTCCGGGCTGTAATTAGCGCTTGGTTTAATGACGGCTTGTT
TCTTTTCTGTGGCTGCGTGAAAGCCTTGAGGGGCTCCGGGAGGGCCCTTTGTGCGGGGGGAGCGGCTCGG
GGGGTGCGTGCGTGTGTGTGTGCGTGGGGAGCGCCGCGTGCGGCTCCGCGCTGCCCGGCGGCTGTGAGCG
CTGCGGGCGCGGCGCGGGGCTTTGTGCGCTCCGCAGTGTGCGCGAGGGGAGCGCGGCCGGGGGCGGTGCC
CCGCGGTGCGGGGGGGGCTGCGAGGGGAACAAAGGCTGCGTGCGGGGTGTGTGCGTGGGGGGGTGAGCAG
GGGGTGTGGGCGCGTCGGTCGGGCTGCAACCCCCCCTGCACCCCCCTCCCCGAGTTGCTGAGCACGGCCC
GGCTTCGGGTGCGGGGCTCCGTACGGGGCGTGGCGCGGGGCTCGCCGTGCCGGGCGGGGGGTGGCGGCAG
GTGGGGGTGCCGGGCGGGGCGGGGCCGCCTCGGGCCGGGGAGGGCTCGGGGGAGGGGCGCGGCGGCCCCC
GGAGCGCCGGCGGCTGTCGAGGCGCGGCGAGCCGCAGCCATTGCCTTTTATGGTAATCGTGCGAGAGGGC
GCAGGGACTTCCTTTGTCCCAAATCTGTGCGGAGCCGAAATCTGGGAGGCGCCGCCGCACCCCCTCTAGC
GGGCGCGGGGCGAAGCGGTGCGGCGCCGGCAGGAAGGAAATGGGCGGGGAGGGCCTTCGTGCGTCGCCGC
GCCGCCGTCCCCTTCTCCCTCTCCAGCCTCGGGGCTGTCCGCGGGGGGACGGCTGCCTTCGGGGGGGACG
GGGCAGGGCGGGGTTCGGCTTCTGGCGTGTGACCGGCGGCTCTAGAGCCTCTGCTAACCATGTTCATGCC
TTCTTCTTTTTCCTACAGCTCCTGGGCAACGTGCTGGTTATTGTGGCCACCATGATTGAACAAGATGGAT
TGCACGCAGGTTCTCCGGCCGCTTGGGTGGAGAGGCTATTCGGCTATGACTGGGCACAACAGACAATCGG
CTGCTCTGATGCCGCCGTGTTCCGGCTGTCAGCGCAGGGGCGCCCGGTTCTTTTTGTCAAGACCGACCTG
TCCGGTGCCCTGAATGAACTGCAAGACGAGGCAGCGCGGCTATCGTGGCTGGCCACGACGGGCGTTCCTT
GCGCAGCTGTGCTCGACGTTGTCACTGAAGCGGGAAGGGACTGGCTGCTATTGGGCGAAGTGCCGGGGCA
GGATCTCCTGTCATCTCACCTTGCTCCTGCCGAGAAAGTATCCATCATGGCTGATGCAATGCGGCGGCTG
CATACGCTTGATCCGGCTACCTGCCCATTCGACCACCAAGCGAAACATCGCATCGAGCGAGCACGTACTC
GGATGGAAGCCGGTCTTGTCGATCAGGATGATCTGGACGAAGAGCATCAGGGGCTCGCGCCAGCCGAACT
GTTCGCCAGGCTCAAGGCGAGCATGCCCGACGGCGAGGATCTCGTCGTGACCCATGGCGATGCCTGCTTG
CCGAATATCATGGTGGAAAATGGCCGCTTTTCTGGATTCATCGACTGTGGCCGGCTGGGTGTGGCGGACC
GCTATCAGGACATAGCGTTGGCTACCCGTGATATTGCTGAAGAGCTTGGCGGCGAATGGGCTGACCGCTT
CCTCGTGCTTTACGGTATCGCCGCTCCCGATTCGCAGCGCATCGCCTTCTATCGCCTTCTTGACGAGTTC
TTCTGATGTACAAGTAAAGCGTCTGGAACAATCAACCTCTGGATTACAAAATTTGTGAAAGATTGACTGG
TATTCTTAACTATGTTGCTCCTTTTACGCTATGTGGATACGCTGCTTTAATGCCTTTGTATCATGCTATT
GCTTCCCGTATGGCTTTCATTTTCTCCTCCTTGTATAAATCCTGGTTGCTGTCTCTTTATGAGGAGTTGT
GGCCCGTTGTCAGGCAACGTGGCGTGGTGTGCACTGTGTTTGCTGACGCAACCCCCACTGGTTGGGGCAT
TGCCACCACCTGTCAGCTCCTTTCCGGGACTTTCGCTTTCCCCCTCCCTATTGCCACGGCGGAACTCATC
GCCGCCTGCCTTGCCCGCTGCTGGACAGGGGCTCGGCTGTTGGGCACTGACAATTCCGTGGTGTTGTCGG
GGAAGCTGACGTCCTTTCCATGGCTGCTCGCCTGTGTTGCCACCTGGATTCTGCGCGGGACGTCCTTCTG
CTACGTCCCTTCGGCCCTCAATCCAGCGGACCTTCCTTCCCGCGGCCTGCTGCCGGCTCTGCGGCCTCTT
CCGCGTCTTCGCCTTCGCCCTCAGACGAGTCGGATCTCCCTTTGGGCCGCCTCCCCGCCTGGAATTAATT
CTGCAGTCGAGACCTAGAAAAACATGGAGCAATCACAAGTAGCAATACAGCAGCTACCAATGCTGATTGT
GCCTGGCTAGAAGCACAAGAGGAGGAGGAGGTGGGTTTTCCAGTCACACCTCAGGTACCTTTAAGACCAA
TGACTTACAAGGCAGCTGTAGATCTTAGCCACTTTTTAAAAGAAAAGAGGGGACTGGAAGGGCTAATTCA
CTCCCAACGAAGACAAGATATCCTTGATCTGTGGATCTACCACACACAAGGCTACTTCCCTGATTAGCAG
AACTACACACCAGGGCCAGGGGTCAGATATCCACTGACCTTTGGATGGTGCTACAAGCTAGTACCAGTTG
AGCCAGATAAGGTAGAAGAGGCCAATAAAGGAGAGAACACCAGCTTGTTACACCCTGTGAGCCTGCATGG
GATGGATGACCCGGAGAGAGAAGTGTTAGAGTGGAGGTTTGACAGCCGCCTAGCATTTCATCACGTGGCC
CGAGAGCTGCATCCGGAGTACTTCAAGAACTGCTGATATCGAGCTTGCTACAAGGGACTTTCCGCTGGGG
ACTTTCCAGGGAGGCGTGGCCTGGGCGGGACTGGGGAGTGGCGAGCCCTCAGATCCTGCATATAAGCAGC
TGCTTTTTGCCTGTACTGGGTCTCTCTGGTTAGACCAGATCTGAGCCTGGGAGCTCTCTGGCTAACTAGG
GAACCCACTGCTTAAGCCTCAATAAAGCTTGCCTTGAGTGCTTCAAGTAGTGTGTGCCCGTCTGTTGTGT
GACTCTGGTAACTAGAGATCCCTCAGACCCTTTTAGTCAGTGTGGAAAATCTCTAGCAGTAGTAGTTCAT
GTCATCTTATTATTCAGTATTTATAACTTGCAAAGAAATGAATATCAGAGAGTGAGAGGCCTTGACATTG
CTAGCGTTTTACCGTCGACCTCTAGCTAGAGCTTGGCGTAATCATGGTCATAGCTGTTTCCTGTGTGAAA
TTGTTATCCGCTCACAATTCCACACAACATACGAGCCGGAAGCATAAAGTGTAAAGCCTGGGGTGCCTAA
TGAGTGAGCTAACTCACATTAATTGCGTTGCGCTCACTGCCCGCTTTCCAGTCGGGAAACCTGTCGTGCC
AGCTGCATTAATGAATCGGCCAACGCGCGGGGAGAGGCGGTTTGCGTATTGGGCGCTCTTCCGCTTCCTC
GCTCACTGACTCGCTGCGCTCGGTCGTTCGGCTGCGGCGAGCGGTATCAGCTCACTCAAAGGCGGTAATA
CGGTTATCCACAGAATCAGGGGATAACGCAGGAAAGAACATGTGAGCAAAAGGCCAGCAAAAGGCCAGGA
ACCGTAAAAAGGCCGCGTTGCTGGCGTTTTTCCATAGGCTCCGCCCCCCTGACGAGCATCACAAAAATCG
ACGCTCAAGTCAGAGGTGGCGAAACCCGACAGGACTATAAAGATACCAGGCGTTTCCCCCTGGAAGCTCC
CTCGTGCGCTCTCCTGTTCCGACCCTGCCGCTTACCGGATACCTGTCCGCCTTTCTCCCTTCGGGAAGCG
TGGCGCTTTCTCATAGCTCACGCTGTAGGTATCTCAGTTCGGTGTAGGTCGTTCGCTCCAAGCTGGGCTG
TGTGCACGAACCCCCCGTTCAGCCCGACCGCTGCGCCTTATCCGGTAACTATCGTCTTGAGTCCAACCCG
GTAAGACACGACTTATCGCCACTGGCAGCAGCCACTGGTAACAGGATTAGCAGAGCGAGGTATGTAGGCG
GTGCTACAGAGTTCTTGAAGTGGTGGCCTAACTACGGCTACACTAGAAGAACAGTATTTGGTATCTGCGC
TCTGCTGAAGCCAGTTACCTTCGGAAAAAGAGTTGGTAGCTCTTGATCCGGCAAACAAACCACCGCTGGT
AGCGGTGGTTTTTTTGTTTGCAAGCAGCAGATTACGCGCAGAAAAAAAGGATCTCAAGAAGATCCTTTGA
TCTTTTCTACGGGGTCTGACGCTCAGTGGAACGAAAACTCACGTTAAGGGATTTTGGTCATGAGATTATC
AAAAAGGATCTTCACCTAGATCCTTTTAAATTAAAAATGAAGTTTTAAATCAATCTAAAGTATATATGAG
TAAACTTGGTCTGACAGTTACCAATGCTTAATCAGTGAGGCACCTATCTCAGCGATCTGTCTATTTCGTT
CATCCATAGTTGCCTGACTCCCCGTCGTGTAGATAACTACGATACGGGAGGGCTTACCATCTGGCCCCAG
TGCTGCAATGATACCGCGAGACCCACGCTCACCGGCTCCAGATTTATCAGCAATAAACCAGCCAGCCGGA
AGGGCCGAGCGCAGAAGTGGTCCTGCAACTTTATCCGCCTCCATCCAGTCTATTAATTGTTGCCGGGAAG
CTAGAGTAAGTAGTTCGCCAGTTAATAGTTTGCGCAACGTTGTTGCCATTGCTACAGGCATCGTGGTGTC
ACGCTCGTCGTTTGGTATGGCTTCATTCAGCTCCGGTTCCCAACGATCAAGGCGAGTTACATGATCCCCC
ATGTTGTGCAAAAAAGCGGTTAGCTCCTTCGGTCCTCCGATCGTTGTCAGAAGTAAGTTGGCCGCAGTGT
TATCACTCATGGTTATGGCAGCACTGCATAATTCTCTTACTGTCATGCCATCCGTAAGATGCTTTTCTGT
GACTGGTGAGTACTCAACCAAGTCATTCTGAGAATAGTGTATGCGGCGACCGAGTTGCTCTTGCCCGGCG
TCAATACGGGATAATACCGCGCCACATAGCAGAACTTTAAAAGTGCTCATCATTGGAAAACGTTCTTCGG
GGCGAAAACTCTCAAGGATCTTACCGCTGTTGAGATCCAGTTCGATGTAACCCACTCGTGCACCCAACTG
ATCTTCAGCATCTTTTACTTTCACCAGCGTTTCTGGGTGAGCAAAAACAGGAAGGCAAAATGCCGCAAAA
AAGGGAATAAGGGCGACACGGAAATGTTGAATACTCATACTCTTCCTTTTTCAATATTATTGAAGCATTT
ATCAGGGTTATTGTCTCATGAGCGGATACATATTTGAATGTATTTAGAAAAATAAACAAATAGGGGTTCC
GCGCACATTTCCCCGAAAAGTGCCACCTGACGTCGACGGATCGGGAGATCAACTTGTTTATTGCAGCTTA
TAATGGTTACAAATAAAGCAATAGCATCACAAATTTCACAAATAAAGCATTTTTTTCACTGCATTCTAGT
TGTGGTTTGTCCAAACTCATCAATGTATCTTATCATGTCTGGATCAACTGGATAACTCAAGCTAACCAAA
ATCATCCCAAACTTCCCACCCCATACCCTATTACCACTGCCAATTACCTGTGGTTTCATTTACTCTAAAC
CTGTGATTCCTCTGAATTATTTTCATTTTAAAGAAATTGTATTTGTTAAATATGTACTACAAACTTAGTA
GTTGGAAGGGCTAATTCACTCCCAAAGAAGACAAGATATCCTTGATCTGTGGATCTACCACACACAAGGC
TACTTCCCTGATTAGCAGAACTACACACCAGGGCCAGGGGTCAGATATCCACTGACCTTTGGATGGTGCT
ACAAGCTAGTACCAGTTGAGCCAGATAAGGTAGAAGAGGCCAATAAAGGAGAGAACACCAGCTTGTTACA
CCCTGTGAGCCTGCATGGGATGGATGACCCGGAGAGAGAAGTGTTAGAGTGGAGGTTTGACAGCCGCCTA
GCATTTCATCACGTGGCCCGAGAGCTGCATCCGGAGTACTTCAAGAACTGCTGATATCGAGCTTGCTACA
AGGGACTTTCCGCTGGGGACTTTCCAGGGAGGCGTGGCCTGGGCGGGACTGGGGAGTGGCGAGCCCTCAG
ATCCTGCATATAAGCAGCTGCTTTTTGCCTGTACTGGGTCTCTCTGGTTAGACCAGATCTGAGCCTGGGA
GCTCTCTGGCTAACTAGGGAACCCACTGCTTAAGCCTCAATAAAGCTTGCCTTGAGTGCTTCAAGTAGTG
TGTGCCCGTCTGTTGTGTGACTCTGGTAACTAGAGATCCCTCAGACCCTTTTAGTCAGTGTGGAAAATCT
CTAGCAGTGGCGCCCGAACAGGGACTTGAAAGCGAAAGGGAAACCAGAGGAGCTCTCTCGACGCAGGACT
CGGCTTGCTGAAGCGCGCACGGCAAGAGGCGAGGGGCGGCGACTGGTGAGTACGCCAAAAATTTTGACTA
GCGGAGGCTAGAAGGAGAGAGATGGGTGCGAGAGCGTCAGTATTAAGCGGGGGAGAATTAGATCGCGATG
GGAAAAAATTCGGTTAAGGCCAGGGGGAAAGAAAAAATATAAATTAAAACATATAGTATGGGCAAGCAGG
GAGCTAGAACGATTCGCAGTTAATCCTGGCCTGTTAGAAACATCAGAAGGCTGTAGACAAATACTGGGAC
AGCTACAACCATCCCTTCAGACAGGATCAGAAGAACTTAGATCATTATATAATACAGTAGCAACCCTCTA
TTGTGTGCATCAAAGGATAGAGATAAAAGACACCAAGGAAGCTTTAGACAAGATAGAGGAAGAGCAAAAC
AAAAGTAAGACCACCGCACAGCAAGCGGCCGGCCGCTGATCTTCAGACCTGGAGGAGGAGATATGAGGGA
CAATTGGAGAAGTGAATTATATAAATATAAAGTAGTAAAAATTGAACCATTAGGAGTAGCACCCACCAAG
GCAAAGAGAAGAGTGGTGCAGAGAGAAAAAAGAGCAGTGGGAATAGGAGCTTTGTTCCTTGGGTTCTTGG
GAGCAGCAGGAAGCACTATGGGCGCAGCGTCAATGACGCTGACGGTACAGGCCAGACAATTATTGTCTGG
TATAGTGCAGCAGCAGAACAATTTGCTGAGGGCTATTGAGGCGCAACAGCATCTGTTGCAACTCACAGTC
TGGGGCATCAAGCAGCTCCAGGCAAGAATCCTGGCTGTGGAAAGATACCTAAAGGATCAACAGCTCCTGG
GGATTTGGGGTTGCTCTGGAAAACTCATTTGCACCACTGCTGTGCCTTGGAATGCTAGTTGGAGTAATAA
ATCTCTGGAACAGATTTGGAATCACACGACCTGGATGGAGTGGGACAGAGAAATTAACAATTACACAAGC
TTAATACACTCCTTAATTGAAGAATCGCAAAACCAGCAAGAAAAGAATGAACAAGAATTATTGGAATTAG
ATAAATGGGCAAGTTTGTGGAATTGGTTTAACATAACAAATTGGCTGTGGTATATAAAATTATTCATAAT
GATAGTAGGAGGCTTGGTAGGTTTAAGAATAGTTTTTGCTGTACTTTCTATAGTGAATAGAGTTAGGCAG
GGATATTCACCATTATCGTTTCAGACCCACCTCCCAACCCCGAGGGGACCCGACAGGCCCGAAGGAATAG
AAGAAGAAGGTGGAGAGAGAGACAGAGACAGATCCATTCGATTAGTGAACGGATCTCGACGGTATCGCCT
TTAAAAGAAAAGGGGGGATTGGGGGGTACAGTGCAGGGGAAAGAATAGTAGACATAATAGCAACAGACAT
ACAAACTAAAGAATTACAAAAACAAATTACAAAAATTCAAAATTTTCGGGTTTATTACAGGGACAGCAGA
GATCCAGTTTATCATTAGTGAACGGATCTCGACGGTATCGATCACGAGACTAGCCTCGAGCGGCCGCCCC
CTTCACCGAGGGCCTATTTCCCATGATTCCTTCATATTTGCATATACGATACAAGGCTGTTAGAGAGATA
ATTGGAATTAATTTGACTGTAAACACAAAGATATTAGTACAAAATACGTGACGTAGAAAGTAATAATTTC
TTGGGTAGTTTGCAGTTTTAAAATTATGTTTTAAAATGGACTATCATATGCTTACCGTAACTTGAAAGTA
TTTCGATTTCTTGGCTTTATATATCTTGTGGAAAGGACGAAACACCGGAGACGATTAATGCGTCTCGGTT
TAAGAGCTATGCTGGAAACAGCATAGCAAGTTTAAATAAGGCTAGTCCGTTATCAACTTGAAAAAGTGGC
ACCGAGTCGGTGCTTTTTTTGAATTCTCGACCTCGAGACAAATGGCAGTATTCGTCATTAGTTCATAGCC
CATATATGGAGTTCCGCGTTACATAACTTACGGTAAATGGCCCGCCTGGCTGACCGCCCAACGACCCCCG
CCCATTGACGTCAATAATGACGTATGTTCCCATAGTAACGCCAATAGGGACTTTCCATTGACGTCAATGG
GTGGAGTATTTACGGTAAACTGCCCACTTGGCAGTACATCAAGTGTATCATATGCCAAGTACGCCCCCTA
TTGACGTCAATGACGGTAAATGGCCCGCCTGGCATTATGCCCAGTACATGACCTTATGGGACTTTCCTAC
TTGGCAGTACATCTACGTATTAGTCATCGCTATTACCATGGTCGAGGTGAGCCCCACGTTCTGCTTCACT
CTCCCCATCTCCCCCCCCTCCCCACCCCCAATTTTGTATTTATTTATTTTTTAATTATTTTGTGCAGCGA
TGGGGGCGGGGGGGGGGG
